Addgene plasmid #235083: SpRY-Tad-CBE(CCG3)
Purpose: Expresses SpRY-Tad-CBE(CCG3) in mammalian cells.
Depositing lab: Weixin Tang. Depositing organization: University of Chicago. Publication: High-precision cytosine base editors by evolving nucleic-acid-recognition hotspots in deaminase. Wu Y, Xiao YL, Tang W. Nat Biotechnol. 2025 Jul 7:10.1038/s41587-025-02678-w. doi: 10.1038/s41587-025-02678-w. PubMed 40624252.
Backbone
  Vector backbone: pCMV with a BR322 origin
  Backbone size w/o insert (bp): 3402
  Vector type: Mammalian Expression, CRISPR
Growth in bacteria
  Bacterial resistance: Ampicillin, 100 μg/mL
  Growth temperature: 37°C
  Growth strain: DH5alpha
  Copy number: High Copy
Gene/Insert
  Gene/Insert name: Tad-CBE(CCG3)-SpRY Cas9 D10A
  Species: Synthetic
  Insert size (bp): 5373
  Tag / fusion protein: bpNLS (N terminal on insert); 2xUGI, bpNLS (C terminal on insert)
  Cloning method: Golden Gate
Terms and licenses: Academic/Nonprofit Terms; Industry Terms: Not Available to Industry
How to cite: SpRY-Tad-CBE(CCG3) was a gift from Weixin Tang (Addgene plasmid # 235083 ; http://n2t.net/addgene:235083 ; RRID:Addgene_235083)
