[The description below was written by a language model from this plasmid's Addgene catalogue record and pLannotate feature annotations shown in this document.]
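Description:
SpRY-Tad-CBE(CCG3) is a mammalian expression plasmid encoding a cytosine base editor, built by Golden Gate assembly on a pCMV backbone of about 3.4 kb carrying a pBR322/ColE1-type origin. It is maintained at high copy in E. coli under ampicillin selection through the β-lactamase gene and its native promoter. The full sequence is 8,775 nt. Short remnants of lac regulatory elements, a lacI fragment, a bom fragment, and small SV40 promoter and multiple cloning site fragments are backbone leftovers with no stated function. No mammalian selection marker is annotated, which fits use by transient transfection.

The payload is a synthetic open reading frame of roughly 5.4 kb driven by the human CMV immediate-early enhancer and promoter and terminated by the bovine growth hormone polyadenylation signal. A T7 promoter just upstream of the coding region could support in vitro transcription. The fusion protein begins with a bipartite nuclear localisation signal, followed by a deaminase domain derived from E. coli TadA. TadA is naturally a tRNA adenosine deaminase, but here it is the variant designated CCG3, which the associated publication title indicates was evolved for high-precision cytosine deamination. This domain is joined to SpRY Cas9 carrying the D10A mutation. SpRY is a Streptococcus pyogenes Cas9 variant with greatly relaxed PAM requirements, and D10A makes it a nickase that cuts only one DNA strand. The C terminus carries two copies of the phage PBS2 uracil glycosylase inhibitor, which blocks excision of the uracil intermediate and so favours C-to-T outcomes, and a second bipartite NLS. The automated annotation marks only one UGI copy.

No guide RNA cassette is annotated, so a guide must be supplied separately for targeted C•G-to-T•A editing in mammalian cells.
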