Features (pLannotate 1.2.2; 17 found; start..end, strand, type, name):
    213..1073    -  CDS            AmpR: β-lactamase; bla; confers resistance to ampicillin, carbenicillin, and related antibiotics
   1074..1178    -  promoter       AmpR promoter: bla
   1249..1293    -  misc_feature   bom (fragment): basis of mobility region from pBR322
   1448..1827    +  enhancer       CMV enhancer: human cytomegalovirus immediate early enhancer
   1828..2031    +  promoter       CMV promoter: human cytomegalovirus (CMV) immediate early promoter
   2073..2091    +  promoter       T7 promoter: promoter for bacteriophage T7 RNA polymerase
   2162..2641    +  CDS            tadA: TADA_ECOLI - Also known as yfhC. Experimental evidence at protein level: Swiss-Prot protein existence level 1. Catalyzes the deamination of adenosine to inosine at the wobble position 34 of tRNA(Arg2). Essential for cell viability. From Escherichia coli (strain K12).
   2756..6852    +  CDS            Cas9 (fragment): Cas9 (Csn1) endonuclease from the Streptococcus pyogenes Type II CRISPR/Cas system generates RNA-guided double strand breaks in DNA
   7166..7414    +  CDS            UGI: UNGI_BPPB2 - Experimental evidence at protein level: Swiss-Prot protein existence level 1. This protein binds specifically and reversibly to the host uracil-DNA glycosylase, preventing removal of uracil residues from PBS2 DNA by the host uracil-excision repair system. From Bacillus phage PBS2 (Bacteriophage PBS2).
   7532..7756    +  polyA_signal   bGH poly(A) signal: bovine growth hormone polyadenylation signal
   7760..7781    +  promoter       SV40 promoter (fragment): SV40 enhancer and early promoter
   7786..7802    +  misc_feature   MCS (fragment): pBluescript multiple cloning site
   7851..7867    -  protein_bind   lac operator: The lac repressor binds to the lac operator to inhibit transcription in E. coli. This inhibition can be relieved by adding lactose or isopropyl-β-D-thiogalactopyranoside (IPTG). lac repressor encoded by lacI
   7875..7905    -  promoter       lac promoter: promoter for the E. coli lac operon
   7920..7941    -  protein_bind   CAP binding site: CAP binding activates transcription in the presence of cAMP. E. coli catabolite activator protein
   7954..8046    -  CDS            lacI (fragment): lac repressor; lacI; The lac repressor binds to the lac operator to inhibit transcription in E. coli. This inhibition can be relieved by adding lactose or isopropyl-β-D-thiogalactopyranoside (IPTG).
   8229..42      -  rep_origin     ori (across the origin): high-copy-number ColE1/pMB1/pBR322/pUC origin of replication
>Addgene plasmid #235083 | SpRY-Tad-CBE(CCG3) | addgene full sequence | sequence record 466806 | Addgene NGS Result
GTTTGCAAGCAGCAGATTACGCGCAGAAAAAAAGGATCTCAAGAAGATCCTTTGATCTTTTCTACGGGGT
CTGACACTCAGTGGAACGAAAACTCACGTTAAGGGATTTTGGTCATGAGATTATCAAAAAGGATCTTCAC
CTAGATCCTTTTAAATTAAAAATGAAGTTTTAAATCAATCTAAAGTATATATGAGTAAACTTGGTCTGAC
AGTTACCAATGCTTAATCAGTGAGGCACCTATCTCAGCGATCTGTCTATTTCGTTCATCCATAGTTGCCT
GACTCCCCGTCGTGTAGATAACTACGATACGGGAGGGCTTACCATCTGGCCCCAGTGCTGCAATGATACC
GCGGCTACCACGCTCACCGGCTCCAGATTTATCAGCAATAAACCAGCCAGCCGGAAGGGCCGAGCGCAGA
AGTGGTCCTGCAACTTTATCCGCCTCCATCCAGTCTATTAATTGTTGCCGGGAAGCTAGAGTAAGTAGTT
CGCCAGTTAATAGTTTGCGCAACGTTGTTGCCATTGCTACAGGCATCGTGGTGTCACGCTCGTCGTTTGG
TATGGCTTCATTCAGCTCCGGTTCCCAACGATCAAGGCGAGTTACATGATCCCCCATGTTGTGCAAAAAA
GCGGTTAGCTCCTTCGGTCCTCCGATCGTTGTCAGAAGTAAGTTGGCCGCAGTGTTATCACTCATGGTTA
TGGCAGCACTGCATAATTCTCTTACTGTCATGCCATCCGTAAGATGCTTTTCTGTGACTGGTGAGTACTC
AACCAAGTCATTCTGAGAATAGTGTATGCGGCGACCGAGTTGCTCTTGCCCGGCGTCAATACGGGATAAT
ACCGCGCCACATAGCAGAACTTTAAAAGTGCTCATCATTGGAAAACGTTCTTCGGGGCGAAAACTCTCAA
GGATCTTACCGCTGTTGAGATCCAGTTCGATGTAACCCACTCGTGCACCCAACTGATCTTCAGCATCTTT
TACTTTCACCAGCGTTTCTGGGTGAGCAAAAACAGGAAGGCAAAATGCCGCAAAAAAGGGAATAAGGGCG
ACACGGAAATGTTGAATACTCATACTCTTCCTTTTTCAATATTATTGAAGCATTTATCAGGGTTATTGTC
TCATGAGCGGATACATATTTGAATGTATTTAGAAAAATAAACAAATAGGGGTTCCGCGCACATTTCCCCG
AAAAGTGCCACCTGACGTCGACGGATCGGGAGATCGATCTCCCGATCCCCTAGGGTCGACTCTCAGTACA
ATCTGCTCTGATGCCGCATAGTTAAGCCAGTATCTGCTCCCTGCTTGTGTGTTGGAGGTCGCTGAGTAGT
GCGCGAGCAAAATTTAAGCTACAACAAGGCAAGGCTTGACCGACAATTGCATGAAGAATCTGCTTAGGGT
TAGGCGTTTTGCGCTGCTTCGCGATGTACGGGCCAGATATACGCGTTGACATTGATTATTGACTAGTTAT
TAATAGTAATCAATTACGGGGTCATTAGTTCATAGCCCATATATGGAGTTCCGCGTTACATAACTTACGG
TAAATGGCCCGCCTGGCTGACCGCCCAACGACCCCCGCCCATTGACGTCAATAATGACGTATGTTCCCAT
AGTAACGCCAATAGGGACTTTCCATTGACGTCAATGGGTGGAGTATTTACGGTAAACTGCCCACTTGGCA
GTACATCAAGTGTATCATATGCCAAGTACGCCCCCTATTGACGTCAATGACGGTAAATGGCCCGCCTGGC
ATTATGCCCAGTACATGACCTTATGGGACTTTCCTACTTGGCAGTACATCTACGTATTAGTCATCGCTAT
TACCATGGTGATGCGGTTTTGGCAGTACATCAATGGGCGTGGATAGCGGTTTGACTCACGGGGATTTCCA
AGTCTCCACCCCATTGACGTCAATGGGAGTTTGTTTTGGCACCAAAATCAACGGGACTTTCCAAAATGTC
GTAACAACTCCGCCCCATTGACGCAAATGGGCGGTAGGCGTGTACGGTGGGAGGTCTATATAAGCAGAGC
TGGTTTAGTGAACCGTCAGATCCGCTAGAGATCCGCGGCCGCTAATACGACTCACTATAGGGAGAGCCGC
CACCATGAAACGGACAGCCGACGGAAGCGAGTTCGAGTCACCAAAGAAGAAGCGGAAAGTCTCTGAAGTC
GAGTTTAGCCACGAGTATTGGATGAGGCACGCACTGACCCTGGCAAAGCGAGCACGGGATGAAAATCAGT
GTCCCGTGGGCGCCGTGCTGGTGCTCAACAATAGAGTGATCGGAGAGGGATGGCCTCTGACTTCGTCGAA
TCACGACCCTACCGCACACGCAGAGATCATGGCACTGAGGCAGGGAGGCCTGGTCATGCAGAATTACCGC
CTGTACGATGCCACCCTGTATTCGACACTCGAGCCATGCGTGATGTGCGCAGGAGCAATGATCCACAGCA
GGATCGGAAGAGTGGTGTTCGGAGTGCGGAATGGTATGTCTGGCGCAGTAGGCTCCCTGATGAATGTGCT
GCACTACCCCGGCATAAAGCACCGGGTGGAGATCACAGAGGGAATCCTGGCAGACGAGTGCGCCGCCCTG
CTGTGCCGTTTCTTTAGAATGCCGAGACGGGTGTTCAAGGCCCAGAAGAAGGCACAGAGCTCCACCGACT
CTGGAGGATCTAGCGGAGGCTCCTCTGGCTCTGAGACACCTGGCACAAGCGAGAGCGCAACACCTGAAAG
CAGCGGGGGCAGCAGCGGGGGGTCAGACAAGAAGTACAGCATCGGCCTGGCCATCGGCACCAACTCTGTG
GGCTGGGCCGTGATCACCGACGAGTACAAGGTGCCCAGCAAGAAATTCAAGGTGCTGGGCAACACCGACC
GGCACAGCATCAAGAAGAACCTGATCGGAGCCCTGCTGTTCGACAGCGGCGAAACAGCCGAGAGAACCCG
GCTGAAGAGAACCGCCAGAAGAAGATACACCAGACGGAAGAACCGGATCTGCTATCTGCAAGAGATCTTC
AGCAACGAGATGGCCAAGGTGGACGACAGCTTCTTCCACAGACTGGAAGAGTCCTTCCTGGTGGAAGAGG
ATAAGAAGCACGAGCGGCACCCCATCTTCGGCAACATCGTGGACGAGGTGGCCTACCACGAGAAGTACCC
CACCATCTACCACCTGAGAAAGAAACTGGTGGACAGCACCGACAAGGCCGACCTGCGGCTGATCTATCTG
GCCCTGGCCCACATGATCAAGTTCCGGGGCCACTTCCTGATCGAGGGCGACCTGAACCCCGACAACAGCG
ACGTGGACAAGCTGTTCATCCAGCTGGTGCAGACCTACAACCAGCTGTTCGAGGAAAACCCCATCAACGC
CAGCGGCGTGGACGCCAAGGCCATCCTGTCTGCCAGACTGAGCAAGAGCAGACGGCTGGAAAATCTGATC
GCCCAGCTGCCCGGCGAGAAGAAGAATGGCCTGTTCGGAAACCTGATTGCCCTGAGCCTGGGCCTGACCC
CCAACTTCAAGAGCAACTTCGACCTGGCCGAGGATGCCAAACTGCAGCTGAGCAAGGACACCTACGACGA
CGACCTGGACAACCTGCTGGCCCAGATCGGCGACCAGTACGCCGACCTGTTTCTGGCCGCCAAGAACCTG
TCCGACGCCATCCTGCTGAGCGACATCCTGAGAGTGAACACCGAGATCACCAAGGCCCCCCTGAGCGCCT
CTATGATCAAGAGATACGACGAGCACCACCAGGACCTGACCCTGCTGAAAGCTCTCGTGCGGCAGCAGCT
GCCTGAGAAGTACAAAGAGATTTTCTTCGACCAGAGCAAGAACGGCTACGCCGGCTACATTGACGGCGGA
GCCAGCCAGGAAGAGTTCTACAAGTTCATCAAGCCCATCCTGGAAAAGATGGACGGCACCGAGGAACTGC
TCGTGAAGCTGAACAGAGAGGACCTGCTGCGGAAGCAGCGGACCTTCGACAACGGCAGCATCCCCCACCA
GATCCACCTGGGAGAGCTGCACGCCATTCTGCGGCGGCAGGAAGATTTTTACCCATTCCTGAAGGACAAC
CGGGAAAAGATCGAGAAGATCCTGACCTTCCGCATCCCCTACTACGTGGGCCCTCTGGCCAGGGGAAACA
GCAGATTCGCCTGGATGACCAGAAAGAGCGAGGAAACCATCACCCCCTGGAACTTCGAGGAAGTGGTGGA
CAAGGGCGCTTCCGCCCAGAGCTTCATCGAGCGGATGACCAACTTCGATAAGAACCTGCCCAACGAGAAG
GTGCTGCCCAAGCACAGCCTGCTGTACGAGTACTTCACCGTGTATAACGAGCTGACCAAAGTGAAATACG
TGACCGAGGGAATGAGAAAGCCCGCCTTCCTGAGCGGCGAGCAGAAAAAGGCCATCGTGGACCTGCTGTT
CAAGACCAACCGGAAAGTGACCGTGAAGCAGCTGAAAGAGGACTACTTCAAGAAAATCGAGTGCTTCGAC
TCCGTGGAAATCTCCGGCGTGGAAGATCGGTTCAACGCCTCCCTGGGCACATACCACGATCTGCTGAAAA
TTATCAAGGACAAGGACTTCCTGGACAATGAGGAAAACGAGGACATTCTGGAAGATATCGTGCTGACCCT
GACACTGTTTGAGGACAGAGAGATGATCGAGGAACGGCTGAAAACCTATGCCCACCTGTTCGACGACAAA
GTGATGAAGCAGCTGAAGCGGCGGAGATACACCGGCTGGGGCAGGCTGAGCCGGAAGCTGATCAACGGCA
TCCGGGACAAGCAGTCCGGCAAGACAATCCTGGATTTCCTGAAGTCCGACGGCTTCGCCAACAGAAACTT
CATGCAGCTGATCCACGACGACAGCCTGACCTTTAAAGAGGACATCCAGAAAGCCCAGGTGTCCGGCCAG
GGCGATAGCCTGCACGAGCACATTGCCAATCTGGCCGGCAGCCCCGCCATTAAGAAGGGCATCCTGCAGA
CAGTGAAGGTGGTGGACGAGCTCGTGAAAGTGATGGGCCGGCACAAGCCCGAGAACATCGTGATCGAAAT
GGCCAGAGAGAACCAGACCACCCAGAAGGGACAGAAGAACAGCCGCGAGAGAATGAAGCGGATCGAAGAG
GGCATCAAAGAGCTGGGCAGCCAGATCCTGAAAGAACACCCCGTGGAAAACACCCAGCTGCAGAACGAGA
AGCTGTACCTGTACTACCTGCAGAATGGGCGGGATATGTACGTGGACCAGGAACTGGACATCAACCGGCT
GTCCGACTACGATGTGGACCATATCGTGCCTCAGAGCTTTCTGAAGGACGACTCCATCGACAACAAGGTG
CTGACCAGAAGCGACAAGAACCGGGGCAAGAGCGACAACGTGCCCTCCGAAGAGGTCGTGAAGAAGATGA
AGAACTACTGGCGGCAGCTGCTGAACGCCAAGCTGATTACCCAGAGAAAGTTCGACAATCTGACCAAGGC
CGAGAGAGGCGGCCTGAGCGAACTGGATAAGGCCGGCTTCATCAAGAGACAGCTGGTGGAAACCCGGCAG
ATCACAAAGCACGTGGCACAGATCCTGGACTCCCGGATGAACACTAAGTACGACGAGAATGACAAGCTGA
TCCGGGAAGTGAAAGTGATCACCCTGAAGTCCAAGCTGGTGTCCGATTTCCGGAAGGATTTCCAGTTTTA
CAAAGTGCGCGAGATCAACAACTACCACCACGCCCACGACGCCTACCTGAACGCCGTCGTGGGAACCGCC
CTGATCAAAAAGTACCCTAAGCTGGAAAGCGAGTTCGTGTACGGCGACTACAAGGTGTACGACGTGCGGA
AGATGATCGCCAAGAGCGAGCAGGAAATCGGCAAGGCTACCGCCAAGTACTTCTTCTACAGCAACATCAT
GAACTTTTTCAAGACCGAGATTACCCTGGCCAACGGCGAGATCCGGAAGCGGCCTCTGATCGAGACAAAC
GGCGAAACCGGGGAGATCGTGTGGGATAAGGGCCGGGATTTTGCCACCGTGCGGAAAGTGCTGAGCATGC
CCCAAGTGAATATCGTGAAAAAGACCGAGGTGCAGACAGGCGGCTTCAGCAAAGAGTCTATCAGACCCAA
GAGGAACAGCGATAAGCTGATCGCCAGAAAGAAGGACTGGGACCCTAAGAAGTACGGCGGCTTCCTGTGG
CCCACCGTGGCCTATTCTGTGCTGGTGGTGGCCAAAGTGGAAAAGGGCAAGTCCAAGAAACTGAAGAGTG
TGAAAGAGCTGCTGGGGATCACCATCATGGAAAGAAGCAGCTTCGAGAAGAATCCCATCGACTTTCTGGA
AGCCAAGGGCTACAAAGAAGTGAAAAAGGACCTGATCATCAAGCTGCCTAAGTACTCCCTGTTCGAGCTG
GAAAACGGCCGGAAGAGAATGCTGGCCTCTGCCAAGCAGCTGCAGAAGGGAAACGAACTGGCCCTGCCCT
CCAAATATGTGAACTTCCTGTACCTGGCCAGCCACTATGAGAAGCTGAAGGGCTCCCCCGAGGATAATGA
GCAGAAACAGCTGTTTGTGGAACAGCACAAGCACTACCTGGACGAGATCATCGAGCAGATCAGCGAGTTC
TCCAAGAGAGTGATCCTGGCCGACGCTAATCTGGACAAAGTGCTGTCCGCCTACAACAAGCACCGGGATA
AGCCCATCAGAGAGCAGGCCGAGAATATCATCCACCTGTTTACCCTGACCAGACTGGGAGCCCCTAGAGC
CTTCAAGTACTTTGACACCACCATCGACCCCAAGCAGTACAGAAGCACCAAAGAGGTGCTGGACGCCACC
CTGATCCACCAGAGCATCACCGGCCTGTACGAGACACGGATCGACCTGTCTCAGCTGGGAGGTGACAGCG
GCGGGAGCGGCGGGAGCGGGGGGAGCACTAATCTGAGCGACATCATTGAGAAGGAGACTGGGAAACAGCT
GGTCATTCAGGAGTCCATCCTGATGCTGCCTGAGGAGGTGGAGGAAGTGATCGGCAACAAGCCAGAGTCT
GACATCCTGGTGCACACCGCCTACGACGAGTCCACAGATGAGAATGTGATGCTGCTGACCTCTGACGCCC
CCGAGTATAAGCCTTGGGCCCTGGTCATCCAGGATTCTAACGGCGAGAATAAGATCAAGATGCTGAGCGG
AGGATCCGGAGGATCTGGAGGCAGCACCAACCTGTCTGACATCATCGAGAAGGAGACAGGCAAGCAGCTG
GTCATCCAGGAGAGCATCCTGATGCTGCCCGAAGAAGTCGAAGAAGTGATCGGAAACAAGCCTGAGAGCG
ATATCCTGGTCCATACCGCCTACGACGAGAGTACCGACGAAAATGTGATGCTGCTGACATCCGACGCCCC
AGAGTATAAGCCCTGGGCTCTGGTCATCCAGGATTCCAACGGAGAGAACAAAATCAAAATGCTGTCTGGC
GGCTCAAAAAGAACCGCCGACGGCAGCGAATTCGAGCCCAAGAAGAAGAGGAAAGTCTAACCGGTCATCA
TCACCATCACCATTGAGTTTAAACCCGCTGATCAGCCTCGACTGTGCCTTCTAGTTGCCAGCCATCTGTT
GTTTGCCCCTCCCCCGTGCCTTCCTTGACCCTGGAAGGTGCCACTCCCACTGTCCTTTCCTAATAAAATG
AGGAAATTGCATCGCATTGTCTGAGTAGGTGTCATTCTATTCTGGGGGGTGGGGTGGGGCAGGACAGCAA
GGGGGAGGATTGGGAAGACAATAGCAGGCATGCTGGGGATGCGGTGGGCTCTATGGCTTCTGAGGCGGAA
AGAACCAGCTGGGGCTCGATACCGTCGACCTCTAGCTAGAGCTTGGCGTAATCATGGTCATAGCTGTTTC
CTGTGTGAAATTGTTATCCGCTCACAATTCCACACAACATACGAGCCGGAAGCATAAAGTGTAAAGCCTA
GGGTGCCTAATGAGTGAGCTAACTCACATTAATTGCGTTGCGCTCACTGCCCGCTTTCCAGTCGGGAAAC
CTGTCGTGCCAGCTGCATTAATGAATCGGCCAACGCGCGGGGAGAGGCGGTTTGCGTATTGGGCGCTCTT
CCGCTTCCTCGCTCACTGACTCGCTGCGCTCGGTCGTTCGGCTGCGGCGAGCGGTATCAGCTCACTCAAA
GGCGGTAATACGGTTATCCACAGAATCAGGGGATAACGCAGGAAAGAACATGTGAGCAAAAGGCCAGCAA
AAGGCCAGGAACCGTAAAAAGGCCGCGTTGCTGGCGTTTTTCCATAGGCTCCGCCCCCCTGACGAGCATC
ACAAAAATCGACGCTCAAGTCAGAGGTGGCGAAACCCGACAGGACTATAAAGATACCAGGCGTTTCCCCC
TGGAAGCTCCCTCGTGCGCTCTCCTGTTCCGACCCTGCCGCTTACCGGATACCTGTCCGCCTTTCTCCCT
TCGGGAAGCGTGGCGCTTTCTCATAGCTCACGCTGTAGGTATCTCAGTTCGGTGTAGGTCGTTCGCTCCA
AGCTGGGCTGTGTGCACGAACCCCCCGTTCAGCCCGACCGCTGCGCCTTATCCGGTAACTATCGTCTTGA
GTCCAACCCGGTAAGACACGACTTATCGCCACTGGCAGCAGCCACTGGTAACAGGATTAGCAGAGCGAGG
TATGTAGGCGGTGCTACAGAGTTCTTGAAGTGGTGGCCTAACTACGGCTACACTAGAAGAACAGTATTTG
GTATCTGCGCTCTGCTGAAGCCAGTTACCTTCGGAAAAAGAGTTGGTAGCTCTTGATCCGGCAAACAAAC
CACCGCTGGTAGCGGTGGTTTTTTT
